Addgene plasmid #193080: SFFV-mCh-GATA2-R361L
Purpose: constitutive expression of mCherry fused to human Gata2 with mutation R361L in mammalian cells
Depositing lab: Filipe Pereira. Depositing organization: Center for Neuroscience and Cell Biology, University of Coimbra. Publication: GATA2 mitotic bookmarking is required for definitive haematopoiesis. Silverio-Alves R, Kurochkin I, Rydstrom A, Vazquez Echegaray C, Haider J, Nicholls M, Rode C, Thelaus L, Lindgren AY, Ferreira AG, Brandao R, Larsson J, de Bruijn MFTR, Martin-Gonzalez J, Pereira CF. Nat Commun. 2023 Aug 14;14(1):4645. doi: 10.1038/s41467-023-40391-x. PubMed 37580379.
Backbone
  Vector backbone: SFFV
  Vector type: Mammalian Expression, Lentiviral
Growth in bacteria
  Bacterial resistance: Ampicillin, 100 μg/mL
  Growth temperature: 37°C
  Growth strain: NEB Stable
  Copy number: High Copy
Gene/Insert
  Gene/Insert name: mCh-GATA2-R361L
  Species: H. sapiens (human)
  Promoter: SFFV
  Cloning method: Ligation Independent Cloning
  Sequencing primers: 5′ CTGCTTCCCGAGCTCTATAA
Terms and licenses: Academic/Nonprofit Terms; Industry Terms: Not Available to Industry
How to cite: SFFV-mCh-GATA2-R361L was a gift from Filipe Pereira (Addgene plasmid # 193080 ; http://n2t.net/addgene:193080 ; RRID:Addgene_193080)
