[The description below was written by a language model from this plasmid's Addgene catalogue record and pLannotate feature annotations shown in this document.]
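Description:
SFFV-mCh-GATA2-R361L is a third-generation-style, self-inactivating HIV-1 lentiviral transfer plasmid of about 8.7 kb, designed for constitutive expression of an mCherry-tagged human GATA2 mutant in mammalian cells. It is propagated in E. coli on a high-copy ColE1/pUC-type origin with ampicillin selection (AmpR). The backbone also carries an f1 origin, an SV40 origin and remnants of a pBluescript-type cloning region (lac promoter/operator, T3 and T7 promoters, a lacZα fragment). No mammalian drug-selection marker appears in the feature table, so transduced cells would be identified by red fluorescence.

The viral portion begins with an RSV promoter fused to a truncated 5' LTR, which drives Tat-independent production of the genomic RNA in packaging cells. This is followed by the Ψ packaging signal with a gag fragment, the Rev response element for nuclear export of the unspliced genome, and the cPPT/CTS element that aids nuclear import. The internal spleen focus-forming virus (SFFV) LTR promoter, which is strongly active in haematopoietic cells, drives a single open reading frame in which a red fluorescent protein sits directly upstream of GATA2. The automated annotation labels this reporter dTomato, but the catalogue entry identifies it as mCherry, a related Discosoma-derived protein. GATA2 carries the R361L substitution according to the record, although the feature table does not mark the mutation. A WPRE downstream enhances transcript stability and expression, and the ΔU3 3' LTR inactivates the viral promoter after integration. An SV40 polyadenylation signal follows the 3' LTR. The associated publication concerns GATA2 mitotic bookmarking in definitive haematopoiesis, which suggests the fluorescent fusion is used to follow the behaviour of this GATA2 variant in cells.
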