Features (pLannotate 1.2.2; 30 found; start..end, strand, type, name):
      1..43      +  rep_origin     RSF ori (fragment): Plasmids containing the RSF 1030 origin of replication can be propagated in E. coli cells that contain additional plasmids with compatible origins.
     45..137     +  CDS            lacI (fragment): lac repressor; lacI; The lac repressor binds to the lac operator to inhibit transcription in E. coli. This inhibition can be relieved by adding lactose or isopropyl-β-D-thiogalactopyranoside (IPTG).
    150..171     +  protein_bind   CAP binding site: CAP binding activates transcription in the presence of cAMP. E. coli catabolite activator protein
    186..216     +  promoter       lac promoter: promoter for the E. coli lac operon
    224..240     +  protein_bind   lac operator: The lac repressor binds to the lac operator to inhibit transcription in E. coli. This inhibition can be relieved by adding lactose or isopropyl-β-D-thiogalactopyranoside (IPTG). lac repressor encoded by lacI
    285..303     +  promoter       T3 promoter: promoter for bacteriophage T3 RNA polymerase
    331..557     +  promoter       RSV promoter: Rous sarcoma virus enhancer/promoter
    558..738     +  LTR            5' LTR (truncated): truncated 5' long terminal repeat (LTR) from HIV-1
    785..910     +  misc_feature   HIV-1 Ψ: packaging signal of human immunodeficiency virus type 1
    894..1257    +  CDS            HIV-1 gag (fragment): gag protein from human immunodeficiency virus 1; gag
   1403..1636    +  misc_feature   RRE: The Rev response element (RRE) of HIV-1 allows for Rev-dependent mRNA export from the nucleus to the cytoplasm.
   2013..2113    +  CDS            Rev (fragment): human immunodeficiency virus 1 (HIV-1) Rev protein; rev; enhances nuclear export of unspliced and incompletely spliced viral mRNAs
   2132..2249    +  misc_feature   cPPT/CTS: central polypurine tract and central termination sequence of HIV-1
   2283..2684    +  promoter       SFFV promoter: spleen focus-forming virus long terminal repeat (LTR) promoter
   2694..2717    +  misc_feature   MCS (fragment): pBluescript multiple cloning site
   2724..3425    +  CDS            dTomato: dTomato is a basic (constitutively fluorescent) orange fluorescent protein published in 2004, derived from Discosoma sp.. It is reported to be a somewhat slowly-maturing dimer with low acid sensitivity.
   3426..4862    +  CDS            GATA2: GATA2_HUMAN - Experimental evidence at protein level: Swiss-Prot protein existence level 1. Transcriptional activator which regulates endothelin-1 gene expression in endothelial cells. Binds to the consensus sequence 5'- AGATAG-3'. From Homo sapiens (Human).
   4866..4891    +  misc_feature   MCS (fragment): pBluescript multiple cloning site
   4891..4950    +  CDS            S (fragment): HBSAG_WHV6 - Experimental evidence at transcript level: Swiss-Prot protein existence level 2. The middle envelope protein plays an important role in the budding of the virion. It is involved in the induction of budding in a nucleocapsid independent way. In this process the majority of envelope proteins bud to form subviral lipoprotein particles of 22 nm of diameter that do not contain a nucleocapsid (By similarity). From Woodchuck hepatitis B virus (isolate w64/pWS23) (WHV).
   5082..5485    +  misc_feature   WPRE: woodchuck hepatitis virus posttranscriptional regulatory element
   5487..5576    +  CDS            nef (fragment): NEF_HV1Z2 - Experimental evidence at protein level: Swiss-Prot protein existence level 1. Extracellular Nef protein targets CD4(+) T-lymphocytes for apoptosis by interacting with CXCR4 surface receptors. From Human immunodeficiency virus type 1 group M subtype D (isolate Z2/CDC-Z34) (HIV-1).
   5578..5811    +  LTR            3' LTR (ΔU3): self-inactivating 3' long terminal repeat (LTR) from HIV-1
   5883..6004    +  polyA_signal   SV40 poly(A) signal: SV40 polyadenylation signal
   6044..6179    +  rep_origin     SV40 ori: SV40 origin of replication
   6200..6218    -  promoter       T7 promoter: promoter for bacteriophage T7 RNA polymerase
   6226..6381    +  CDS            lacZα (fragment): LacZα fragment of β-galactosidase; lacZ fragment
   6386..6814    +  rep_origin     f1 ori (sequence partly withheld): f1 bacteriophage origin of replication; arrow indicates direction of (+) strand synthesis
   6867..6971    +  promoter       AmpR promoter: bla
   6972..7832    +  CDS            AmpR: β-lactamase; bla; confers resistance to ampicillin, carbenicillin, and related antibiotics
   8003..8591    +  rep_origin     ori: high-copy-number ColE1/pMB1/pBR322/pUC origin of replication
>Addgene plasmid #193080 | SFFV-mCh-GATA2-R361L | addgene full sequence | sequence record 382286 | Addgene NGS Result
CGAACGACCGAGCGCAGCGAGTCAGTGAGCGAGGAAGCGGAAGAGCGCCCAATACGCAAACCGCCTCTCC
CCGCGCGTTGGCCGATTCATTAATGCAGCTGGCACGACAGGTTTCCCGACTGGAAAGCGGGCAGTGAGCG
CAACGCAATTAATGTGAGTTAGCTCACTCATTAGGCACCCCAGGCTTTACACTTTATGCTTCCGGCTCGT
ATGTTGTGTGGAATTGTGAGCGGATAACAATTTCACACAGGAAACAGCTATGACCATGATTACGCCAAGC
GCGCAATTAACCCTCACTAAAGGGAACAAAAGCTGGAGCTGCAAGCTTAATGTAGTCTTATGCAATACTC
TTGTAGTCTTGCAACATGGTAACGATGAGTTAGCAACATGCCTTACAAGGAGAGAAAAAGCACCGTGCAT
GCCGATTGGTGGAAGTAAGGTGGTACGATCGTGCCTTATTAGGAAGGCAACAGACGGGTCTGACATGGAT
TGGACGAACCACTGAATTGCCGCATTGCAGAGATATTGTATTTAAGTGCCTAGCTCGATACATAAACGGG
TCTCTCTGGTTAGACCAGATCTGAGCCTGGGAGCTCTCTGGCTAACTAGGGAACCCACTGCTTAAGCCTC
AATAAAGCTTGCCTTGAGTGCTTCAAGTAGTGTGTGCCCGTCTGTTGTGTGACTCTGGTAACTAGAGATC
CCTCAGACCCTTTTAGTCAGTGTGGAAAATCTCTAGCAGTGGCGCCCGAACAGGGACTTGAAAGCGAAAG
GGAAACCAGAGGAGCTCTCTCGACGCAGGACTCGGCTTGCTGAAGCGCGCACGGCAAGAGGCGAGGGGCG
GCGACTGGTGAGTACGCCAAAAATTTTGACTAGCGGAGGCTAGAAGGAGAGAGATGGGTGCGAGAGCGTC
AGTATTAAGCGGGGGAGAATTAGATCGCGATGGGAAAAAATTCGGTTAAGGCCAGGGGGAAAGAAAAAAT
ATAAATTAAAACATATAGTATGGGCAAGCAGGGAGCTAGAACGATTCGCAGTTAATCCTGGCCTGTTAGA
AACATCAGAAGGCTGTAGACAAATACTGGGACAGCTACAACCATCCCTTCAGACAGGATCAGAAGAACTT
AGATCATTATATAATACAGTAGCAACCCTCTATTGTGTGCATCAAAGGATAGAGATAAAAGACACCAAGG
AAGCTTTAGACAAGATAGAGGAAGAGCAAAACAAAAGTAAGACCACCGCACAGCAAGCGGCCGCTGATCT
TCAGACCTGGAGGAGGAGATATGAGGGACAATTGGAGAAGTGAATTATATAAATATAAAGTAGTAAAAAT
TGAACCATTAGGAGTAGCACCCACCAAGGCAAAGAGAAGAGTGGTGCAGAGAGAAAAAAGAGCAGTGGGA
ATAGGAGCTTTGTTCCTTGGGTTCTTGGGAGCAGCAGGAAGCACTATGGGCGCAGCGTCAATGACGCTGA
CGGTACAGGCCAGACAATTATTGTCTGGTATAGTGCAGCAGCAGAACAATTTGCTGAGGGCTATTGAGGC
GCAACAGCATCTGTTGCAACTCACAGTCTGGGGCATCAAGCAGCTCCAGGCAAGAATCCTGGCTGTGGAA
AGATACCTAAAGGATCAACAGCTCCTGGGGATTTGGGGTTGCTCTGGAAAACTCATTTGCACCACTGCTG
TGCCTTGGAATGCTAGTTGGAGTAATAAATCTCTGGAACAGATTTGGAATCACACGACCTGGATGGAGTG
GGACAGAGAAATTAACAATTACACAAGCTTAATACACTCCTTAATTGAAGAATCGCAAAACCAGCAAGAA
AAGAATGAACAAGAATTATTGGAATTAGATAAATGGGCAAGTTTGTGGAATTGGTTTAACATAACAAATT
GGCTGTGGTATATAAAATTATTCATAATGATAGTAGGAGGCTTGGTAGGTTTAAGAATAGTTTTTGCTGT
ACTTTCTATAGTGAATAGAGTTAGGCAGGGATATTCACCATTATCGTTTCAGACCCACCTCCCAACCCCG
AGGGGACCCGACAGGCCCGAAGGAATAGAAGAAGAAGGTGGAGAGAGAGACAGAGACAGATCCATTCGAT
TAGTGAACGGATCTCGACGGTATCGGTTAACTTTTAAAAGAAAAGGGGGGATTGGGGGGTACAGTGCAGG
GGAAAGAATAGTAGACATAATAGCAACAGACATACAAACTAAAGAATTACAAAAACAAATTACAAAAATT
CAAAATTTTATCGATCACGAGACTAGCCTCGAGCTGGCTGCAGTAACGCCATTTTGCAAGGCATGGAAAA
ATACCAAACCAAGAATAGAGAAGTTCAGATCAAGGGCGGGTACATGAAAATAGCTAACGTTGGGCCAAAC
AGGATATCTGCGGTGAGCAGTTTCGGCCCCGGCCCGGGGCCAAGAACAGATGGTCACCGCAGTTTCGGCC
CCGGCCCGAGGCCAAGAACAGATGGTCCCCAGATATGGCCCAACCCTCAGCAGTTTCTTAAGACCCATCA
GATGTTTCCAGGCTCCCCCAAGGACCTGAAATGACCCTGCGCCTTATTTGAATTAACCAATCAGCCTGCT
TCTCGCTTCTGTTCGCGCGCTTCTGCTTCCCGAGCTCTATAAAAGAGCTCACAACCCCTCACTCGGCGCG
CCAGTCCTCCGACAGACTGAGTCGGCCGGTCGAATCAAGCTTATCGATACCGTCGACGGATCCATGGTGA
GCAAGGGCGAGGAGGTCATCAAAGAGTTCATGCGCTTCAAGGTGCGCATGGAGGGCTCCATGAACGGCCA
CGAGTTCGAGATCGAGGGCGAGGGCGAGGGCCGCCCCTACGAGGGCACCCAGACCGCCAAGCTGAAGGTG
ACCAAGGGCGGCCCCCTGCCCTTCGCCTGGGACATCCTGTCCCCCCAGTTCATGTACGGCTCCAAGGCGT
ACGTGAAGCACCCCGCCGACATCCCCGATTACAAGAAGCTGTCCTTCCCCGAGGGCTTCAAGTGGGAGCG
CGTGATGAACTTCGAGGACGGCGGTCTGGTGACCGTGACCCAGGACTCCTCCCTGCAGGACGGCACGCTG
ATCTACAAGGTGAAGATGCGCGGCACCAACTTCCCCCCCGACGGCCCCGTAATGCAGAAGAAGACCATGG
GCTGGGAGGCCTCCACCGAGCGCCTGTACCCCCGCGACGGCGTGCTGAAGGGCGAGATCCACCAGGCCCT
GAAGCTGAAGGACGGCGGCCACTACCTGGTGGAGTTCAAGACCATCTACATGGCCAAGAAGCCCGTGCAA
CTGCCCGGCTACTACTACGTGGACACCAAGCTGGACATCACCTCCCACAACGAGGACTACACCATCGTGG
AACAGTACGAGCGCTCCGAGGGCCGCCACCACCTGTTCCTGTACGGCATGGACGAGCTGTACAAGGAGGT
GGCGCCCGAGCAGCCGCGCTGGATGGCGCACCCGGCCGTGCTGAATGCGCAGCACCCCGACTCACACCAC
CCGGGCCTGGCGCACAACTACATGGAACCCGCGCAGCTGCTGCCTCCAGACGAGGTGGACGTCTTCTTCA
ATCACCTCGACTCGCAGGGCAACCCCTACTATGCCAACCCCGCTCACGCGCGGGCGCGCGTCTCCTACAG
CCCCGCGCACGCCCGCCTGACCGGAGGCCAGATGTGCCGCCCACACTTGTTGCACAGCCCGGGTTTGCCC
TGGCTGGACGGGGGCAAAGCAGCCCTCTCTGCCGCTGCGGCCCACCACCACAACCCCTGGACCGTGAGCC
CCTTCTCCAAGACGCCACTGCACCCCTCAGCTGCTGGAGGCCCTGGAGGCCCACTCTCTGTGTACCCAGG
GGCTGGGGGTGGGAGCGGGGGAGGCAGCGGGAGCTCAGTGGCCTCCCTCACCCCTACAGCAGCCCACTCT
GGCTCCCACCTTTTCGGCTTCCCACCCACGCCACCCAAAGAAGTGTCTCCTGACCCTAGCACCACGGGGG
CTGCGTCTCCAGCCTCATCTTCCGCGGGGGGTAGTGCAGCCCGAGGAGAGGACAAGGACGGCGTCAAGTA
CCAGGTGTCACTGACGGAGAGCATGAAGATGGAAAGTGGCAGTCCCCTGCGCCCAGGCCTAGCTACTATG
GGCACCCAGCCTGCTACACACCACCCCATCCCCACCTACCCCTCCTATGTGCCGGCGGCTGCCCACGACT
ACAGCAGCGGACTCTTCCACCCCGGAGGCTTCCTGGGGGGACCGGCCTCCAGCTTCACCCCTAAGCAGCG
CAGCAAGGCTCGTTCCTGTTCAGAAGGCCGGGAGTGTGTCAACTGTGGGGCCACAGCCACCCCTCTCTGG
CGGCGGGACGGCACCGGCCACTACCTGTGCAATGCCTGTGGCCTCTACCACAAGATGAATGGGCAGAACC
GACCACTCATCAAGCCCAAGCGAAGACTGTCGGCCGCCAGAAGAGCCGGCACCTGTTGTGCAAATTGTCA
GACGACAACCACCACCTTATGGCTCCGAAACGCCAACGGGGACCCTGTCTGCAACGCCTGTGGCCTCTAC
TACAAGCTGCACAATGTTAACAGGCCACTGACCATGAAGAAGGAAGGGATCCAGACTCGGAACCGGAAGA
TGTCCAACAAGTCCAAGAAGAGCAAGAAAGGGGCGGAGTGCTTCGAGGAGCTGTCAAAGTGCATGCAGGA
GAAGTCATCCCCCTTCAGTGCAGCTGCCCTGGCTGGACACATGGCACCTGTGGGCCACCTCCCGCCCTTC
AGCCACTCCGGACACATCCTGCCCACTCCGACGCCCATCCACCCCTCCTCCAGCCTCTCCTTCGGCCACC
CCCACCCGTCCAGCATGGTGACCGCCATGGGCTAGGGATCCCCCGGGCTGCAGGAATTCGAGCATCTTAC
CGCCATTTATTCCCATATTTGTTCTGTTTTTCTTGATTTGGGTATACATTTAAATGTTAATAAAACAAAA
TGGTGGGGCAATCATTTACATTTTTAGGGATATGTAATTACTAGTTCAGGTGTATTGCCACAAGACAAAC
ATGTTAAGAAACTTTCCCGTTATTTACGCTCTGTTCCTGTTAATCAACCTCTGGATTACAAAATTTGTGA
AAGATTGACTGATATTCTTAACTATGTTGCTCCTTTTACGCTGTGTGGATATGCTGCTTTAATGCCTCTG
TATCATGCTATTGCTTCCCGTACGGCTTTCGTTTTCTCCTCCTTGTATAAATCCTGGTTGCTGTCTCTTT
ATGAGGAGTTGTGGCCCGTTGTCCGTCAACGTGGCGTGGTGTGCTCTGTGTTTGCTGACGCAACCCCCAC
TGGCTGGGGCATTGCCACCACCTGTCAACTCCTTTCTGGGACTTTCGCTTTCCCCCTCCCGATCGCCACG
GCAGAACTCATCGCCGCCTGCCTTGCCCGCTGCTGGACAGGGGCTAGGTTGCTGGGCACTGATAATTCCG
TGGTGTTGTCGGGGAAGCTGACGTCCTTTGCAATTCGATATCAAGCTGTACCTTTAAGACCAATGACTTA
CAAGGCAGCTGTAGATCTTAGCCACTTTTTAAAAGAAAAGGGGGGACTGGAAGGGCTAATTCACTCCCAA
CGAAGACAAGATCTGCTTTTTGCTTGTACTGGGTCTCTCTGGTTAGACCAGATCTGAGCCTGGGAGCTCT
CTGGCTAACTAGGGAACCCACTGCTTAAGCCTCAATAAAGCTTGCCTTGAGTGCTTCAAGTAGTGTGTGC
CCGTCTGTTGTGTGACTCTGGTAACTAGAGATCCCTCAGACCCTTTTAGTCAGTGTGGAAAATCTCTAGC
AGTAGTAGTTCATGTCATCTTATTATTCAGTATTTATAACTTGCAAAGAAATGAATATCAGAGAGTGAGA
GGAACTTGTTTATTGCAGCTTATAATGGTTACAAATAAAGCAATAGCATCACAAATTTCACAAATAAAGC
ATTTTTTTCACTGCATTCTAGTTGTGGTTTGTCCAAACTCATCAATGTATCTTATCATGTCTGGCTCTAG
CTATCCCGCCCCTAACTCCGCCCATCCCGCCCCTAACTCCGCCCAGTTCCGCCCATTCTCCGCCCCATGG
CTGACTAATTTTTTTTATTTATGCAGAGGCCGAGGCCGCCTCGGCCTCTGAGCTATTCCAGAAGTAGTGA
GGAGGCTTTTTTGGAGGCCTAGGGACGTACCCAATTCGCCCTATAGTGAGTCGTATTACGCGCGCTCACT
GGCCGTCGTTTTACAACGTCGTGACTGGGAAAACCCTGGCGTTACCCAACTTAATCGCCTTGCAGCACAT
CCCCCTTTCGCCAGCTGGCGTAATAGCGAAGAGGCCCGCACCGATCGCCCTTCCCAACAGTTGCGCAGCC
TGAATGGCGAATGGG
[124 nt withheld, positions 6386-6509]
C
[91 nt withheld, positions 6511-6601]
A
[49 nt withheld, positions 6603-6651]
CCTTTGACGTTGGAGTCCACGTTCTTT
[37 nt withheld, positions 6679-6715]
ACCCTATCTCGGTCTATTCTTTTGATTTATAAGGGATTTTGCCGATTTCGGCCTATTGGTTAAAAAATGA
GCTGATTTAACAAAAATTTAACGCGAATTTTAACAAAATATTAACGCTTACAATTTAGGTGGCACTTTTC
GGGGAAATGTGCGCGGAACCCCTATTTGTTTATTTTTCTAAATACATTCAAATATGTATCCGCTCATGAG
ACAATAACCCTGATAAATGCTTCAATAATATTGAAAAAGGAAGAGTATGAGTATTCAACATTTCCGTGTC
GCCCTTATTCCCTTTTTTGCGGCATTTTGCCTTCCTGTTTTTGCTCACCCAGAAACGCTGGTGAAAGTAA
AAGATGCTGAAGATCAGTTGGGTGCACGAGTGGGTTACATCGAACTGGATCTCAACAGCGGTAAGATCCT
TGAGAGTTTTCGCCCCGAAGAACGTTTTCCAATGATGAGCACTTTTAAAGTTCTGCTATGTGGCGCGGTA
TTATCCCGTATTGACGCCGGGCAAGAGCAACTCGGTCGCCGCATACACTATTCTCAGAATGACTTGGTTG
AGTACTCACCAGTCACAGAAAAGCATCTTACGGATGGCATGACAGTAAGAGAATTATGCAGTGCTGCCAT
AACCATGAGTGATAACACTGCGGCCAACTTACTTCTGACAACGATCGGAGGACCGAAGGAGCTAACCGCT
TTTTTGCACAACATGGGGGATCATGTAACTCGCCTTGATCGTTGGGAACCGGAGCTGAATGAAGCCATAC
CAAACGACGAGCGTGACACCACGATGCCTGTAGCAATGGCAACAACGTTGCGCAAACTATTAACTGGCGA
ACTACTTACTCTAGCTTCCCGGCAACAATTAATAGACTGGATGGAGGCGGATAAAGTTGCAGGACCACTT
CTGCGCTCGGCCCTTCCGGCTGGCTGGTTTATTGCTGATAAATCTGGAGCCGGTGAGCGTGGGTCTCGCG
GTATCATTGCAGCACTGGGGCCAGATGGTAAGCCCTCCCGTATCGTAGTTATCTACACGACGGGGAGTCA
GGCAACTATGGATGAACGAAATAGACAGATCGCTGAGATAGGTGCCTCACTGATTAAGCATTGGTAACTG
TCAGACCAAGTTTACTCATATATACTTTAGATTGATTTAAAACTTCATTTTTAATTTAAAAGGATCTAGG
TGAAGATCCTTTTTGATAATCTCATGACCAAAATCCCTTAACGTGAGTTTTCGTTCCACTGAGCGTCAGA
CCCCGTAGAAAAGATCAAAGGATCTTCTTGAGATCCTTTTTTTCTGCGCGTAATCTGCTGCTTGCAAACA
AAAAAACCACCGCTACCAGCGGTGGTTTGTTTGCCGGATCAAGAGCTACCAACTCTTTTTCCGAAGGTAA
CTGGCTTCAGCAGAGCGCAGATACCAAATACTGTTCTTCTAGTGTAGCCGTAGTTAGGCCACCACTTCAA
GAACTCTGTAGCACCGCCTACATACCTCGCTCTGCTAATCCTGTTACCAGTGGCTGCTGCCAGTGGCGAT
AAGTCGTGTCTTACCGGGTTGGACTCAAGACGATAGTTACCGGATAAGGCGCAGCGGTCGGGCTGAACGG
GGGGTTCGTGCACACAGCCCAGCTTGGAGCGAACGACCTACACCGAACTGAGATACCTACAGCGTGAGCT
ATGAGAAAGCGCCACGCTTCCCGAAGGGAGAAAGGCGGACAGGTATCCGGTAAGCGGCAGGGTCGGAACA
GGAGAGCGCACGAGGGAGCTTCCAGGGGGAAACGCCTGGTATCTTTATAGTCCTGTCGGGTTTCGCCACC
TCTGACTTGAGCGTCGATTTTTGTGATGCTCGTCAGGGGGGCGGAGCCTATGGAAAAACGCCAGCAACGC
GGCCTTTTTACGGTTCCTGGCCTTTTGCTGGCCTTTTGCTCACATGTTCTTTCCTGCGTTATCCCCTGAT
TCTGTGGATAACCGTATTACCGCCTTTGAGTGAGCTGATACCGCTCGCCGCAGC
